>Addgene plasmid #89576 | pJK-caCas9-NatMX-Neut5L | addgene full sequence | sequence record 190840 | Addgene NGS Result
ATGGATAAAAAATACTCCATAGGTTTGGACATTGGAACCAATTCAGTTGGATGGGCTGTAATCACTGATG
AATATAAGGTTCCTTCTAAAAAGTTCAAAGTTTTAGGAAATACTGATAGACACTCCATTAAAAAGAATTT
AATTGGTGCCTTGTTGTTTGACAGTGGTGAAACAGCTGAAGCAACTCGTTTGAAAAGAACAGCTAGAAGA
AGATATACCAGAAGAAAGAACAGAATTTGTTACTTGCAAGAAATCTTTTCTAATGAAATGGCAAAGGTTG
ATGATTCTTTTTTTCATAGATTGGAAGAAAGTTTCTTAGTTGAAGAAGATAAGAAACATGAAAGACATCC
AATCTTTGGTAATATTGTAGATGAAGTGGCTTACCACGAAAAATATCCTACAATTTATCATTTGAGAAAA
AAATTAGTTGACTCCACTGATAAAGCTGACTTAAGACTTATATATTTGGCATTGGCTCACATGATCAAGT
TCAGAGGTCACTTCTTAATTGAAGGTGATTTGAATCCAGATAATTCCGATGTCGACAAGTTGTTTATTCA
ATTGGTTCAAACTTACAACCAACTTTTCGAGGAAAATCCAATCAATGCCTCAGGTGTGGATGCTAAAGCT
ATTTTATCTGCTAGATTGTCAAAAAGTAGACGTTTGGAAAATCTTATTGCCCAATTGCCAGGTGAAAAAA
AAAATGGATTGTTTGGAAACTTAATTGCATTATCTTTGGGTTTGACCCCAAATTTCAAATCAAACTTTGA
TTTGGCCGAGGATGCTAAACTTCAATTGTCTAAGGATACATACGATGACGATTTAGATAATCTTCTTGCC
CAAATTGGTGATCAATATGCAGATTTATTCTTGGCAGCTAAGAACTTGAGTGATGCAATTTTGTTAAGTG
ACATTTTGAGAGTCAACACAGAAATTACAAAAGCTCCTTTATCCGCCTCTATGATTAAAAGATATGATGA
ACACCATCAAGATTTAACCTTGTTGAAAGCTCTTGTACGTCAACAATTACCAGAAAAGTATAAAGAAATA
TTCTTTGATCAATCTAAAAATGGTTACGCTGGTTATATTGATGGTGGTGCTAGTCAAGAAGAATTTTATA
AGTTTATCAAGCCAATTCTTGAAAAAATGGATGGTACTGAGGAATTGTTGGTTAAGTTGAATCGAGAGGA
TTTACTTCGTAAGCAAAGAACATTTGATAACGGTTCTATCCCTCATCAAATCCACTTAGGTGAGTTACAC
GCTATCTTGAGACGTCAGGAAGATTTTTACCCTTTTTTGAAAGACAATCGTGAAAAAATTGAAAAAATTT
TGACTTTCAGAATTCCTTATTACGTCGGGCCATTGGCTAGAGGTAATTCTAGATTTGCATGGATGACTCG
TAAATCTGAAGAGACTATCACCCCATGGAATTTTGAGGAAGTTGTTGATAAGGGAGCCTCCGCTCAATCA
TTCATCGAGAGAATGACCAATTTCGACAAAAACTTGCCAAATGAGAAGGTGTTACCTAAACATTCTTTGT
TATATGAATATTTCACTGTTTATAATGAATTAACAAAAGTCAAATACGTCACTGAAGGTATGAGAAAACC
AGCATTCTTAAGTGGTGAACAAAAGAAAGCTATCGTTGACTTGTTATTCAAAACTAATCGTAAAGTCACT
GTCAAACAACTTAAAGAGGACTATTTTAAGAAAATAGAGTGTTTCGATTCCGTTGAAATCAGTGGGGTTG
AGGATAGATTTAATGCTAGTTTAGGAACTTATCACGATTTGTTGAAAATTATCAAAGACAAAGATTTTTT
GGATAATGAAGAAAACGAAGATATCTTGGAGGACATTGTATTGACTTTGACTTTGTTTGAGGATAGAGAA
ATGATCGAAGAACGTTTAAAAACTTACGCTCACTTATTCGACGATAAAGTCATGAAACAATTAAAAAGAA
GAAGATATACCGGTTGGGGAAGATTATCTAGAAAGTTGATTAATGGTATTAGAGATAAGCAAAGTGGTAA
AACCATCTTAGATTTCCTTAAAAGTGATGGTTTTGCAAACAGAAACTTTATGCAGTTGATTCATGATGAT
AGTTTGACCTTTAAGGAAGATATTCAAAAAGCTCAGGTTTCTGGACAGGGTGATTCATTGCATGAACATA
TTGCCAACTTAGCAGGGTCTCCAGCTATCAAAAAGGGAATTTTACAAACTGTTAAAGTTGTTGATGAGTT
GGTGAAAGTTATGGGACGTCATAAGCCTGAAAATATAGTTATAGAAATGGCTAGAGAAAATCAAACAACT
CAGAAAGGACAAAAGAATTCTCGTGAAAGAATGAAAAGAATAGAAGAAGGAATTAAAGAGTTGGGTTCTC
AAATCTTAAAAGAACACCCAGTCGAAAACACCCAGTTACAGAACGAGAAGCTTTACTTGTACTATTTGCA
AAACGGGCGTGACATGTATGTAGATCAAGAGTTGGATATCAATAGACTTTCAGATTACGATGTCGATCAC
ATAGTTCCTCAGTCATTTTTAAAAGATGATTCCATTGACAACAAAGTTTTAACAAGATCTGATAAGAATA
GAGGTAAATCAGACAATGTGCCATCAGAAGAAGTGGTTAAGAAAATGAAGAACTATTGGAGACAATTGTT
AAATGCAAAGTTGATTACTCAGAGAAAATTTGACAACTTAACTAAAGCTGAAAGAGGAGGATTATCCGAA
TTAGATAAAGCTGGATTCATAAAACGTCAGTTGGTTGAAACAAGACAAATTACTAAACATGTAGCCCAAA
TTTTAGATTCCCGAATGAATACTAAATATGATGAAAATGACAAATTAATCAGAGAGGTCAAAGTGATCAC
ATTAAAGTCAAAGTTGGTGTCAGATTTCCGAAAGGATTTTCAATTCTACAAGGTGAGAGAGATCAACAAT
TATCATCATGCTCACGACGCATATTTGAATGCAGTGGTAGGAACTGCCTTAATAAAGAAGTATCCTAAGT
TAGAATCCGAATTCGTGTATGGTGATTATAAAGTCTACGATGTCAGAAAGATGATAGCAAAATCAGAACA
AGAAATTGGGAAAGCCACCGCAAAGTATTTCTTTTACTCCAACATCATGAATTTCTTTAAGACCGAAATC
ACCTTGGCTAACGGGGAAATCAGAAAACGTCCTTTGATTGAAACAAATGGAGAAACCGGTGAAATTGTGT
GGGATAAGGGGAGAGATTTTGCTACTGTTAGAAAAGTTTTATCAATGCCTCAAGTTAATATTGTAAAGAA
GACTGAAGTTCAAACTGGTGGTTTCTCTAAGGAATCCATTCTTCCAAAACGAAACTCAGACAAGTTGATC
GCCCGAAAAAAAGATTGGGATCCTAAGAAATACGGAGGTTTTGATTCTCCTACTGTCGCATATTCTGTCT
TGGTCGTGGCTAAAGTTGAAAAGGGTAAATCCAAAAAATTGAAATCTGTGAAAGAATTGTTAGGTATTAC
CATCATGGAGCGTTCATCCTTTGAGAAAAACCCAATTGACTTTCTCGAAGCGAAGGGCTATAAAGAAGTG
AAGAAAGATTTGATTATTAAGTTGCCAAAGTATTCTCTCTTTGAACTTGAAAATGGGAGAAAGAGAATGT
TGGCTTCAGCTGGAGAATTGCAAAAAGGAAACGAGTTAGCTTTGCCTTCAAAGTACGTTAATTTCTTATA
CTTAGCATCTCATTATGAAAAGTTGAAGGGGTCCCCTGAAGACAATGAGCAAAAGCAATTATTCGTAGAA
CAACATAAACACTATTTGGATGAGATAATTGAACAAATCTCCGAGTTTTCTAAAAGAGTTATTTTGGCTG
ATGCAAATTTGGATAAAGTTTTATCTGCTTATAATAAGCATCGTGACAAACCAATTCGAGAACAAGCTGA
AAATATTATCCACTTGTTCACATTGACTAACTTGGGAGCTCCAGCCGCGTTTAAGTACTTTGACACCACC
ATTGACCGTAAGAGATATACTTCAACAAAAGAAGTGTTAGACGCCACATTGATTCATCAGTCCATAACTG
GTTTATATGAAACTAGAATCGATTTGTCACAATTGGGGGGTGATAGCCGAGCGGATCCTAAGAAAAAACG
AAAAGTCTGACTCGAGGTCGACGGTATCGATAAGCTTGATATCGAATTCCTGCAGCCCGGGGGATCCGAG
TGAAATTCTGGAAATCTGGAAATCTGGTTTTGTATTCTTGTTATTCTTCTTTTTGTTATTACATATATAA
CTTGTTACTTTTTTAAAAAAATCTTTGTTTATTTTATAAATATATAAAACTAAATTTAAGAAAAAGAGAA
AAATGTTTTATTTGAGAGATTGAAATTTTACTTGAATTTAGCTTAGCTTTTATAAAGTATTATTATGTAA
AAAAACAAAACAAATATACATTAAAAAGTTAAGACTATAAAATAGCCACCCAAGGCATTTCTATATCTTG
TTGTTGTTGTTTTCATCTTCTGTATCAGAGGAACTTATTTTATTATTTTCGTCACGGGTATTTTCTCTTG
TTTGATGATTCATCCCATTCATTCCATCATAAAATTCTAGAAGGACCACCTTTGATTGTAAATAGTAATA
ATTACCACCCTTATTTAATTATTTATTTAACTTATTTATTTATTTATTATACATATATACAAATCTAATA
AAGTGAAAATCTCCCCCTTCACATTTATAATTGGCCAGTTTTTTTCAAATAAGCATTCCAACCAGCATCT
CTATACCTTTTACCTTCAATATCTGGATCTCTTCCTTTACCAAACAATCCTCTACCAACAATGATAATAT
CAGTTCCAGTGCTAACAACTTCATCAACAGTTCTATATTGTTGTCCTAATCCATCACCTTTATCATCTAA
TCCAACTCCAGGTGTCATAATAAGCCAATCAAATCCTTCTTCTTGTCCACCCATATCACGTTGGGCAATA
AATCCAATAACAAATTCCTTATCGGATTTAGCAATTTCAACAGTTTTTTGAGAATATTCTCCATACGAAT
TCGAGCTCGTTTAAACGTCGACACTGGATGGCGGCGTTAGTATCGAATCGACAGCAGTATAGCGACCAGC
ATTCACATACGATTGACGCATGATATTACTTTCTGCGCACTTAACTTCGCATCTGGGCAGATGATGTCGA
GGCGAAAAAAAATATAAATCACGCTAACATTTGATTAAAATAGAACAACTACAATATAAAAAAACTATAC
AAATGACAAGTTCTTGAAAACAAGAATCTTTTTATTGTCAGTACTGACTCGAGTTATTATGGACATGGCA
TAGACATATACAAAGCTTGTTCACCATCGGAAGCAGTACCATCGTATAAAGCAGTATCCAAACCACACAA
AGTGAAACCCATTCTTCTATAAGCATGAATAGCTGGAGCATTAACATTGGTAACTTCCAACCACAAATGA
CCAGCACCTCTTTCTCTGGCGAATTCAGTAGCCAAACCCATCAAAGCTCTACCAACACCATGACCTCTAT
GTTCTGGAGCAACTTCAATATCTTCAACAGTCAATCTTCTGTTCCAACCAGAATAAGAAACAACAACGAA
ACCAGCCAAATCACCATCATCACCATAAGCAACGAAAGTTCTAGAATCTGGATCACCATCTTCACCAGCA
TCGGATTCATCATCGGATTCATCATCTGGGAAAACCTTAGTCAATGGTGGATCAACTGGAACTTCTCTCA
AAGTGAAACCATCACCAGTAGCAGTAACTCTAAAAACAGTATCGGTAGTGAAAGAACCATCCAAAGCTTC
AATAGCTTCAGCATCACCTGGAACAGAAGTTCTGTATCTATAAGCAGTATCATCCAAAGTAGTAGACATA
ATTGTAGGATCCGGTTGTTTATGTTCGGATGTGATGTGAGAACTGTATCCTAGCAAGATTTTAAAAGGAA
GTATATGAAAGAAGAACCTCAGTGGCAAATCCTAACCTTTTATATTTCTCTACAGGGGCGCGGCGTGGGG
ACAATTCAACGCGTCTGTGAGGGGAGCGTTTCCCTGCTCGCAGGTCTGCAGCGAGGAGCCGTAATTTTTG
CTTCGCGCCGTGCGGCCATCAAAATGTATGGATGCAAATGATTATACATGGGGATGTATGGGCTAAATGT
ACGGGCGACAGTCACATCATGCCCCTGAGCTGCGCACGTCAAGACTGTCAAGGAGGGTATTCTGGGCCTC
CATGTCGCTGGCCGGGTGACCCGGCGGGGACGAGGCAAGCTTGATATGCTAATGATCCCACTGATGATAA
TTCAGCTAACATCAATAACCCTCTTGGCTCTTGGTTGGTGGTGGTTTCTTTAGCTCCCTGTTTTAATCCT
TCAACTACTCCATTCCCAGTGACACCATGAGCATTAGTAATATCTGCCCAACTACTAATTTTATAAACTC
CACCAATATATTGTTTCTTCACGGTATTACCAATATCAGCAAATTTTCTATCTTCAAAAATCATAAATTG
ATGTTTACGTGAAAGTTCTAATAATGGTTCAATAGTGGATTCATAGGAAAAATCATTGATTATATCAATA
TGAGTCTTGATTAAGCATACATAAGGACCCAATTTATCAATTAATTCAAGGAATTCCTTAGTGGTATCAA
CATCAATTGATGCACATAAATTGGTTTTCTTCAGTTCCATTAATCGAAATAATCGTTGTGCTACTGGTGA
GGCATGAGTTTCTGCTCTCTCACTATAGGTCTTAGTGTTGACTGTCATATCTTTTGTTTGCTATTTCTAT
TTCTATTTCTTTCTTCAACTGTAAAAGGGGCGATATATAAACCAGTGTGTATGGGGTTGTTGCTCAGGAA
TTGATCAATGTTTAAAAGAATGGTTGAAATCATCATTGAAGAACAAAAAAAAAGATTTTTTCTTTCATTA
TGTTATCTGTATAATATGCAGGAAATAAGATTGCAAAAAAATAGCCGTTTTTTTGGATACTATCAAACAA
GAGGAATGACTAATACAGAATTAGTGTTACGAATCAATGGCACTACAGCAACTTTCAACAAAATAATCTA
CGTTCAAAATATAATATATACTATTAAATAAAATCAAATAATAAAATAATTTTAAAGAAAGTAGTACCAG
CTCTTTTTTTTGTTTCCGTTTATACCATCCAAATCAATTCCTATTAGTCTCCAATTCGCCCTATAGTGAG
TCGTATTACAATTCACTGGCCGTCGTTTTACAACGTCGTGACTGGGAAAACCCTGGCGTTACCCAACTTA
ATCGCCTTGCAGCACATCCCCCTTTCGCCAGCTGGCGTAATAGCGAAGAGGCCCGCACCGATCGCCCTTC
CCAACAGTTGCGCAGCCTGAATGGCGAATGGG
[124 nt withheld, positions 7383-7506]
CGCCGGCTAAACAAGTGGTATTCAAGCACAATTCAGTTTTCTGGATCTCTAATAATTGCAATTGCAATTG
CTTCACATACTCTGTTTATAATTCAGTTTCTTTCTCTTGATGTTACTGATATATTAAGTTAATAAATACC
AATAACTTTTTTTCAAAAATCTTCTATTTTCCTTTCAATTGATTATTTAAACACGAATCGTTAATAAGCT
GTGATTGCTTTTTCTCTTTCTTTTTCTTTTCTTTGTTCAAGTTTGAAAAAAAAAAAAAAAGGTTTCTCTT
GTTCGATGTAGAATTCAGTGGGTTATAGTTGTAATGATATATGGAATAAAAAGAAAGAAAGAGAAGAGAA
AGAGAAGAAGAGAAGAATTAAGTAAACGTGTATTAGAATTTAAAAATTAAAATTCATGATAATCTTTAAT
AATAATTAACTAAGAATCACAAAATTGAAAATTTGAAAGAAAAAAGATCACTCCAAGGTCGTGTCAAGTG
ACTAGAAATTCTTAATTAAAATAGTTATAACAAAAAAAGAAATTTGTATATAACAATTAAGTAAAAGAAA
AAAAAAAGCAATTCGCTTTGTATAATAATACCCAGAAAAATATATTCATATATTCATAAATCAAACATGA
AATGAAGAATGCTGAATCACTTGATAGGATTTAGTTCCATTATGGTACTAAGAAGTAATATTACTTCTAT
GAAAAGGTTGAATCCGAGATCAAAATTCATCTTTTCATATACTCTGGAGAAAAAAAAAAAGTAATTGTAG
TAAGAATGACAAGTATCAGTTGAGAAAAAAAGTAACAAAGAGAAAGCTCGGAGGAGGCTCCCCAAAGGTT
TTATCACCAATGGTGGTACCACTAACCCAAGAACAGAAAAAGCATTGATATTTTGAAAAATACAATACTC
ATCTTTTAACCCAAACCTTTTCTTGTCCTTTAAAACTTTTATCTCATGTCTGTCCAAAGTCATATTGTCT
TACTACTTTCTCTCCTTCATCGTCCTT
[90 nt withheld, positions 8514-8603]
A
[49 nt withheld, positions 8605-8653]
CCTTTGACGTTGGAGTCCACGTTCTTT
[37 nt withheld, positions 8681-8717]
ACCCTATCTCGGTCTATTCTTTTGATTTATAAGGGATTTTGCCGATTTCGGCCTATTGGTTAAAAAATGA
GCTGATTTAACAAAAATTTAACGCGAATTTTAACAAAATATTAACGCTTACAATTTAGGTGGCACTTTTC
GGGGAAATGTGCGCGGAACCCCTATTTGTTTATTTTTCTAAATACATTCAAATATGTATCCGCTCATGAG
ACAATAACCCTGATAAATGCTTCAATAATATTGAAAAAGGAAGAGTATGAGTATTCAACATTTCCGTGTC
GCCCTTATTCCCTTTTTTGCGGCATTTTGCCTTCCTGTTTTTGCTCACCCAGAAACGCTGGTGAAAGTAA
AAGATGCTGAAGATCAGTTGGGTGCACGAGTGGGTTACATCGAACTGGATCTCAACAGCGGTAAGATCCT
TGAGAGTTTTCGCCCCGAAGAACGTTTTCCAATGATGAGCACTTTTAAAGTTCTGCTATGTGGCGCGGTA
TTATCCCGTATTGACGCCGGGCAAGAGCAACTCGGTCGCCGCATACACTATTCTCAGAATGACTTGGTTG
AGTACTCACCAGTCACAGAAAAGCATCTTACGGATGGCATGACAGTAAGAGAATTATGCAGTGCTGCCAT
AACCATGAGTGATAACACTGCGGCCAACTTACTTCTGACAACGATCGGAGGACCGAAGGAGCTAACCGCT
TTTTTGCACAACATGGGGGATCATGTAACTCGCCTTGATCGTTGGGAACCGGAGCTGAATGAAGCCATAC
CAAACGACGAGCGTGACACCACGATGCCTGTAGCAATGGCAACAACGTTGCGCAAACTATTAACTGGCGA
ACTACTTACTCTAGCTTCCCGGCAACAATTAATAGACTGGATGGAGGCGGATAAAGTTGCAGGACCACTT
CTGCGCTCGGCCCTTCCGGCTGGCTGGTTTATTGCTGATAAATCTGGAGCCGGTGAGCGTGGGTCTCGCG
GTATCATTGCAGCACTGGGGCCAGATGGTAAGCCCTCCCGTATCGTAGTTATCTACACGACGGGGAGTCA
GGCAACTATGGATGAACGAAATAGACAGATCGCTGAGATAGGTGCCTCACTGATTAAGCATTGGTAACTG
TCAGACCAAGTTTACTCATATATACTTTAGATTGATTTAAAACTTCATTTTTAATTTAAAAGGATCTAGG
TGAAGATCCTTTTTGATAATCTCATGACCAAAATCCCTTAACGTGAGTTTTCGTTCCACTGAGCGTCAGA
CCCCGTAGAAAAGATCAAAGGATCTTCTTGAGATCCTTTTTTTCTGCGCGTAATCTGCTGCTTGCAAACA
AAAAAACCACCGCTACCAGCGGTGGTTTGTTTGCCGGATCAAGAGCTACCAACTCTTTTTCCGAAGGTAA
CTGGCTTCAGCAGAGCGCAGATACCAAATACTGTTCTTCTAGTGTAGCCGTAGTTAGGCCACCACTTCAA
GAACTCTGTAGCACCGCCTACATACCTCGCTCTGCTAATCCTGTTACCAGTGGCTGCTGCCAGTGGCGAT
AAGTCGTGTCTTACCGGGTTGGACTCAAGACGATAGTTACCGGATAAGGCGCAGCGGTCGGGCTGAACGG
GGGGTTCGTGCACACAGCCCAGCTTGGAGCGAACGACCTACACCGAACTGAGATACCTACAGCGTGAGCT
ATGAGAAAGCGCCACGCTTCCCGAAGGGAGAAAGGCGGACAGGTATCCGGTAAGCGGCAGGGTCGGAACA
GGAGAGCGCACGAGGGAGCTTCCAGGGGGAAACGCCTGGTATCTTTATAGTCCTGTCGGGTTTCGCCACC
TCTGACTTGAGCGTCGATTTTTGTGATGCTCGTCAGGGGGGCGGAGCCTATGGAAAAACGCCAGCAACGC
GGCCTTTTTACGGTTCCTGGCCTTTTGCTGGCCTTTTGCTCACATGTTCTTTCCTGCGTTATCCCCTGAT
TCTGTGGATAACCGTATTACCGCCTTTGAGTGAGCTGATACCGCTCGCCGCAGCCGAACGACCGAGCGCA
GCGAGTCAGTGAGCGAGGAAGCGGAAGAGCGCCCAATACGCAAACCGCCTCTCCCCGCGCGTTGGCCGAT
TCATTAATGCAGCTGGCACGACAGGTTTCCCGACTGGAAAGCGGGCAGTGAGCGCAACGCAATTAATGTG
AGTTAGCTCACTCATTAGGCACCCCAGGCTTTACACTTTATGCTTCCGGCTCGTATGTTGTGTGGAATTG
TGAGCGGATAACAATTTCACACAGGAAACAGCTATGACCATGATTACGCCAAGCTCGAAATTAACCCTCA
CTAAAGGGAACAAAAGCTGGTACCAGAGCTATTAAGATCACCAGCCTCGTTTATAATAAACTTAGTCTAA
TATTTCTTTTGGACCAAAATAGAAACTGTTCTCAGGTGGCAAAAAACAGCTTAAAGTCTGTGTTAAAAAA
AGATCTCGGCTATGCCAATCAAAAAGGAGTGACATTATTATGTAAAAGAAGAAATGTTGTAATTCCGCGA
AACAACAATTTTAATGCTTACTGTGCCGCCACCAATATCCTATGGCCAAGGGGCCTTTAAACATGCCACG
GAAATATACAGTCAAAGTAAACCTACTATGTCTTTAGAGCCTTCAGGATCAATTGTTTTTAAATGAATGA
CTGCAAAACTAGAAAAGTAGCCTCTTACATAAGCAAGTCATTTGTACACCGAGAGTTTAGTAACCAGTGA
AGCAAGTATATCTGGCAAACCTGAAACTTATCTGTGAATTATAAAGCTCATAAGTAAAAAGTGTAGAAAA
GAAGATAAGGCAGACCAAATACAAATTTGCAACAGTACAACGAATATTTCAGCGTCAAAACTAGAGAATA
ATAAAGAAAACGATCTTTTCAAAAAGAAAAAACCTTTTAGTTTTCCTTTGTTGTTGTTGTGGGTGTGTGC
TATTTATATTATATAGTTTACTCATAATACCATAAAATATTCGGTTTGATTAGGTTATTTTAATAAGCTA
ATTTGTTTCTAATCGTGTAATTTATGCTGTGTATATTAAGTAGTGTGTGCACTGCCCAAAAATGTTTGTT
GTTTATAGTCGGTTAAAGAGAAAAAAGAAAAAAAGATCCATACACACACGTTAATTAGTTGTTCAACGTA
ATACACTCATATTTTGTTCTTATTTGCTTTCGGTCGCTGTTCTCACCAAGATTTATTGCCAACGAAACAA
TTTTTTTTTATATATTTTCAGATTTTTCTTTTTTTCCTTTCCTTTCCTTTTCTAATTTTCACTCCTGGTT
TTCTTTCTTTCTTAGAAACATTATCTCGATATTAATATTAAAAAAATATAATCATTCAAA
Features (pLannotate 1.2.2; 19 found; start..end, strand, type, name):
      1..4104    +  CDS            cas9: CAS9_STRP1 - Also known as csn1 From Streptococcus pyogenes serotype M1.
   4141..4197    -  misc_feature   MCS (fragment): pBluescript multiple cloning site
   4721..5032    -  CDS            URA3 (fragment): PYRF_YEAST - Experimental evidence at protein level: Swiss-Prot protein existence level 1. From Saccharomyces cerevisiae (strain ATCC 204508 / S288c) (Baker's yeast).
   5095..5292    -  terminator     TEF terminator: Ashbya gossypii TEF terminator
   5310..5879    -  CDS            sta: STA_STRLA - Experimental evidence at protein level: Swiss-Prot protein existence level 1. Involved in resistance to streptothricin, a broad-spectrum antibiotic produced by streptomycetes. Detoxifies streptothricin via acetylation of the beta amino group of the first beta-lysyl moiety of streptothricin. From Streptomyces lavendulae.
   5893..6236    -  promoter       TEF promoter: Ashbya gossypii TEF promoter
   6277..6750    -  CDS            URA3 (fragment): PYRF_YEAST - Experimental evidence at protein level: Swiss-Prot protein existence level 1. From Saccharomyces cerevisiae (strain ATCC 204508 / S288c) (Baker's yeast).
   7200..7218    -  promoter       T7 promoter: promoter for bacteriophage T7 RNA polymerase
   7221..7378    +  CDS            lacZα (fragment): LacZα fragment of β-galactosidase; lacZ fragment
   7383..7514    +  rep_origin     f1 ori (fragment) (sequence partly withheld): f1 bacteriophage origin of replication; arrow indicates direction of (+) strand synthesis
   8514..8843    +  rep_origin     f1 ori (fragment) (sequence partly withheld): f1 bacteriophage origin of replication; arrow indicates direction of (+) strand synthesis
   8869..8973    +  promoter       AmpR promoter: bla
   8974..9834    +  CDS            AmpR: β-lactamase; bla; confers resistance to ampicillin, carbenicillin, and related antibiotics
  10005..10593   +  rep_origin     ori: high-copy-number ColE1/pMB1/pBR322/pUC origin of replication
  10776..10868   +  CDS            lacI (fragment): lac repressor; lacI; The lac repressor binds to the lac operator to inhibit transcription in E. coli. This inhibition can be relieved by adding lactose or isopropyl-β-D-thiogalactopyranoside (IPTG).
  10881..10902   +  protein_bind   CAP binding site: CAP binding activates transcription in the presence of cAMP. E. coli catabolite activator protein
  10917..10947   +  promoter       lac promoter: promoter for the E. coli lac operon
  10951..10973   +  protein_bind   lac operator (fragment): The lac repressor binds to the lac operator to inhibit transcription in E. coli. This inhibition can be relieved by adding lactose or isopropyl-β-D-thiogalactopyranoside (IPTG). lac repressor encoded by lacI
  11016..11034   +  promoter       T3 promoter: promoter for bacteriophage T3 RNA polymerase
