[The description below was written by a language model from this plasmid's Addgene catalogue record and pLannotate feature annotations shown in this document.]
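Description:
pJK-caCas9-NatMX-Neut5L is an integrating yeast expression vector for Candida albicans, built on the pJK1027 backbone by Gibson assembly of a Candida-adapted Cas9 (caCas9) and homology arms to the Neut5L locus. It is catalogued as an empty backbone: it supplies the nuclease and a selectable marker and is meant to be targeted by homologous recombination into Neut5L, generally regarded as a neutral integration site, rather than maintained episomally. No yeast replication origin is annotated, which fits that design. In E. coli the plasmid is propagated through a high-copy ColE1/pUC-type origin with ampicillin resistance (AmpR with its bla promoter). pBluescript-type remnants are also present, including f1 ori fragments, a lacZα fragment, lac promoter/operator elements, T3 and T7 promoters and part of the multiple cloning site.

The 12,067 nt sequenced record opens with a roughly 4.1 kb Cas9 coding sequence matching the Streptococcus pyogenes protein. The feature table does not annotate a promoter or terminator for Cas9, nor the Neut5L arms, so the record does not state what drives nuclease expression or where the arms lie; several unannotated stretches could hold these elements. On the opposite strand sits the NatMX cassette: a streptothricin acetyltransferase gene flanked by the Ashbya gossypii TEF promoter and terminator, conferring nourseothricin resistance for selecting yeast transformants. Two fragments resembling URA3 flank this cassette, but their role is not explained in the record. The associated publication describes a CRISPR-Cas9 gene drive platform for genetic interaction analysis in C. albicans, for which this plasmid provides the stably integrated Cas9 component.
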