Addgene plasmid #89576: pJK-caCas9-NatMX-Neut5L
Purpose: (Empty Backbone) caCas9 integrating vector into the Neut5L locus
Depositing lab: George Church. Depositing organization: Harvard University. Publication: A CRISPR-Cas9-based gene drive platform for genetic interaction analysis in Candida albicans. Shapiro RS, Chavez A, Porter CBM, Hamblin M, Kaas CS, DiCarlo JE, Zeng G, Xu X, Revtovich AV, Kirienko NV, Wang Y, Church GM, Collins JJ. Nat Microbiol. 2018 Jan;3(1):73-82. doi: 10.1038/s41564-017-0043-0. Epub 2017 Oct 23. PubMed 29062088.
Backbone
  Vector backbone: pJK1027
  Backbone size (bp): 7000
  Modifications to backbone: Inserted caCas9 and Neut5L homology arms
  Vector type: Yeast Expression, Synthetic Biology
  Selectable markers: Nourseothricin
Growth in bacteria
  Bacterial resistance: Ampicillin, 100 μg/mL
  Growth temperature: 30°C
  Growth strain: NEB Stable
  Copy number: High Copy
Gene/Insert
  Cloning method: Gibson Cloning
Terms and licenses: Academic/Nonprofit Terms; Industry Terms: Not Available to Industry
How to cite: pJK-caCas9-NatMX-Neut5L was a gift from George Church (Addgene plasmid # 89576 ; http://n2t.net/addgene:89576 ; RRID:Addgene_89576)
